>Addgene plasmid #219147 | SFFV-GFI1-Brd 188 | addgene full sequence | sequence record 450440 | Addgene NGS Result
AAGCTTAATGTAGTCTTATGCAATACTCTTGTAGTCTTGCAACATGGTAACGATGAGTTAGCAACATGCC
TTACAAGGAGAGAAAAAGCACCGTGCATGCCGATTGGTGGAAGTAAGGTGGTACGATCGTGCCTTATTAG
GAAGGCAACAGACGGGTCTGACATGGATTGGACGAACCACTGAATTGCCGCATTGCAGAGATATTGTATT
TAAGTGCCTAGCTCGATACATAAACGGGTCTCTCTGGTTAGACCAGATCTGAGCCTGGGAGCTCTCTGGC
TAACTAGGGAACCCACTGCTTAAGCCTCAATAAAGCTTGCCTTGAGTGCTTCAAGTAGTGTGTGCCCGTC
TGTTGTGTGACTCTGGTAACTAGAGATCCCTCAGACCCTTTTAGTCAGTGTGGAAAATCTCTAGCAGTGG
CGCCCGAACAGGGACTTGAAAGCGAAAGGGAAACCAGAGGAGCTCTCTCGACGCAGGACTCGGCTTGCTG
AAGCGCGCACGGCAAGAGGCGAGGGGCGGCGACTGGTGAGTACGCCAAAAATTTTGACTAGCGGAGGCTA
GAAGGAGAGAGATGGGTGCGAGAGCGTCAGTATTAAGCGGGGGAGAATTAGATCGCGATGGGAAAAAATT
CGGTTAAGGCCAGGGGGAAAGAAAAAATATAAATTAAAACATATAGTATGGGCAAGCAGGGAGCTAGAAC
GATTCGCAGTTAATCCTGGCCTGTTAGAAACATCAGAAGGCTGTAGACAAATACTGGGACAGCTACAACC
ATCCCTTCAGACAGGATCAGAAGAACTTAGATCATTATATAATACAGTAGCAACCCTCTATTGTGTGCAT
CAAAGGATAGAGATAAAAGACACCAAGGAAGCTTTAGACAAGATAGAGGAAGAGCAAAACAAAAGTAAGA
CCACCGCACAGCAAGCGGCCGCTGATCTTCAGACCTGGAGGAGGAGATATGAGGGACAATTGGAGAAGTG
AATTATATAAATATAAAGTAGTAAAAATTGAACCATTAGGAGTAGCACCCACCAAGGCAAAGAGAAGAGT
GGTGCAGAGAGAAAAAAGAGCAGTGGGAATAGGAGCTTTGTTCCTTGGGTTCTTGGGAGCAGCAGGAAGC
ACTATGGGCGCAGCGTCAATGACGCTGACGGTACAGGCCAGACAATTATTGTCTGGTATAGTGCAGCAGC
AGAACAATTTGCTGAGGGCTATTGAGGCGCAACAGCATCTGTTGCAACTCACAGTCTGGGGCATCAAGCA
GCTCCAGGCAAGAATCCTGGCTGTGGAAAGATACCTAAAGGATCAACAGCTCCTGGGGATTTGGGGTTGC
TCTGGAAAACTCATTTGCACCACTGCTGTGCCTTGGAATGCTAGTTGGAGTAATAAATCTCTGGAACAGA
TTTGGAATCACACGACCTGGATGGAGTGGGACAGAGAAATTAACAATTACACAAGCTTAATACACTCCTT
AATTGAAGAATCGCAAAACCAGCAAGAAAAGAATGAACAAGAATTATTGGAATTAGATAAATGGGCAAGT
TTGTGGAATTGGTTTAACATAACAAATTGGCTGTGGTATATAAAATTATTCATAATGATAGTAGGAGGCT
TGGTAGGTTTAAGAATAGTTTTTGCTGTACTTTCTATAGTGAATAGAGTTAGGCAGGGATATTCACCATT
ATCGTTTCAGACCCACCTCCCAACCCCGAGGGGACCCGACAGGCCCGAAGGAATAGAAGAAGAAGGTGGA
GAGAGAGACAGAGACAGATCCATTCGATTAGTGAACGGATCTCGACGGTATCGGTTAACTTTTAAAAGAA
AAGGGGGGATTGGGGGGTACAGTGCAGGGGAAAGAATAGTAGACATAATAGCAACAGACATACAAACTAA
AGAATTACAAAAACAAATTACAAAAATTCAAAATTTTATCGATCACGAGACTAGCCTCGAGCTGGCTGCA
GTAACGCCATTTTGCAAGGCATGGAAAAATACCAAACCAAGAATAGAGAAGTTCAGATCAAGGGCGGGTA
CATGAAAATAGCTAACGTTGGGCCAAACAGGATATCTGCGGTGAGCAGTTTCGGCCCCGGCCCGGGGCCA
AGAACAGATGGTCACCGCAGTTTCGGCCCCGGCCCGAGGCCAAGAACAGATGGTCCCCAGATATGGCCCA
ACCCTCAGCAGTTTCTTAAGACCCATCAGATGTTTCCAGGCTCCCCCAAGGACCTGAAATGACCCTGCGC
CTTATTTGAATTAACCAATCAGCCTGCTTCTCGCTTCTGTTCGCGCGCTTCTGCTTCCCGAGCTCTATAA
AAGAGCTCACAACCCCTCACTCGGCGCGCCAGTCCTCCGACAGACTGAGTCGGCCGGTCGAATCAAGCTT
ATCGATACCGTCGACGCCACCATGCCTAGATCCTTCCTGGTCAAGAGCAAGAAGGCCCACAGCTACCACC
AGCCTAGAAGCCCCGGACCTGACTACAGCCTGAGACTGGAAAATGTGCCCGCTCCTAGCAGAGCCGACAG
CACATCTAATGCCGGCGGAGCCAAAGCCGAGCCTAGAGATAGACTGAGCCCTGAGAGCCAGCTGACAGAG
GCCCCTGATAGAGCCTCTGCCTCTCCTGATAGCTGCGAGGGATCTGTGTGCGAGAGAAGCAGCGAGTTCG
AGGACTTTTGGCGGCCTCCATCTCCTAGCGCCTCTCCAGCCTCTGAGAAGTCCATGTGTCCCAGCCTGGA
TGAGGCCCAGCCTTTTCCACTGCCTTTCAAGCCCTACTCTTGGAGCGGACTGGCCGGCTCTGATCTGAGA
CATCTGGTGCAGAGCTACAGACCCTGTGGCGCCCTTGAAAGAGGTGCTGGCCTTGGCCTGTTTTGCGAGC
CTGCTCCTGAACCTGGACATCCCGCTGCTCTGTACGGACCTAAAAGAGCAGCTGGCGGAGCTGGTGCTGG
TGCCCCTGGATCTTGTTCTGCTGGTGCAGGCGCAACAGCTGGACCTGGATTGGGACTGTACGGCGATTTT
GGATCTGCCGCCGCTGGCCTGTACGAAAGACCTACAGCTGCTGCCGGCCTGCTGTATCCTGAAAGAGGAC
ACGGACTGCACGCCGACAAAGGCGCTGGCGTGAAGGTGGAATCTGAGCTGCTGTGCACCAGACTGCTGCT
CGGCGGAGGCAGCTACAAGTGCATCAAGTGCAGCAAGGTGTTCAGCACCCCTCACGGCCTGGAAGTGCAT
GTGCGGAGATCTCACAGCGGCACCAGACCTTTTGCCTGCGAGATGTGCGGCAAGACCTTTGGCCATGCCG
TGTCTCTGGAACAGCACAAGGCCGTGCATAGCCAAGAGCGGAGCTTCGACTGCAAGATCTGTGGCAAGAG
CTTCAAGCGGAGCAGCACCCTGAGCACCCATCTGCTGATCCACTCCGACACCAGGCCTTATCCTTGCCAG
TATTGCGGCAAGCGGTTCCACCAGAAAAGCGACATGAAGAAGCACACCTTCATCCACACCGGCGAGAAGC
CCCACAAGTGTCAAGTGTGCGGAAAGGCCTTCAGCCAGTCCAGCAATCTGATCACCCACAGCAGAAAGCA
CACCGGCTTCAAGCCTTTCGGCTGCGACCTGTGTGGCAAGGGATTCCAGAGAAAGGTGGACCTGCGGCGG
CACAGAGAAACACAGCACGGACTGAAGTGATAAGGATCCCCCGGGCTGCAGGAATTCGAGCATCTTACCG
CCATTTATTCCCATATTTGTTCTGTTTTTCTTGATTTGGGTATACATTTAAATGTTAATAAAACAAAATG
GTGGGGCAATCATTTACATTTTTAGGGATATGTAATTACTAGTTCAGGTGTATTGCCACAAGACAAACAT
GTTAAGAAACTTTCCCGTTATTTACGCTCTGTTCCTGTTAATCAACCTCTGGATTACAAAATTTGTGAAA
GATTGACTGATATTCTTAACTATGTTGCTCCTTTTACGCTGTGTGGATATGCTGCTTTAATGCCTCTGTA
TCATGCTATTGCTTCCCGTACGGCTTTCGTTTTCTCCTCCTTGTATAAATCCTGGTTGCTGTCTCTTTAT
GAGGAGTTGTGGCCCGTTGTCCGTCAACGTGGCGTGGTGTGCTCTGTGTTTGCTGACGCAACCCCCACTG
GCTGGGGCATTGCCACCACCTGTCAACTCCTTTCTGGGACTTTCGCTTTCCCCCTCCCGATCGCCACGGC
AGAACTCATCGCCGCCTGCCTTGCCCGCTGCTGGACAGGGGCTAGGTTGCTGGGCACTGATAATTCCGTG
GTGTTGTCGGGGAAGCTGACGTCCTTTGCAATTCGATATCAAGCTGTACCTTCTAGATGTACAAGGGTAC
GAGCGCTTCTAGACCAATGACTTACAAGGCAGCTGTAGATCTTAGCCACTTTTTAAAAGAAAAGGGGGGA
CTGGAAGGGCTAATTCACTCCCAACGAAGACAAGATCTGCTTTTTGCTTGTACTGGGTCTCTCTGGTTAG
ACCAGATCTGAGCCTGGGAGCTCTCTGGCTAACTAGGGAACCCACTGCTTAAGCCTCAATAAAGCTTGCC
TTGAGTGCTTCAAGTAGTGTGTGCCCGTCTGTTGTGTGACTCTGGTAACTAGAGATCCCTCAGACCCTTT
TAGTCAGTGTGGAAAATCTCTAGCAGTAGTAGTTCATGTCATCTTATTATTCAGTATTTATAACTTGCAA
AGAAATGAATATCAGAGAGTGAGAGGAACTTGTTTATTGCAGCTTATAATGGTTACAAATAAAGCAATAG
CATCACAAATTTCACAAATAAAGCATTTTTTTCACTGCATTCTAGTTGTGGTTTGTCCAAACTCATCAAT
GTATCTTATCATGTCTGGCTCTAGCTATCCCGCCCCTAACTCCGCCCATCCCGCCCCTAACTCCGCCCAG
TTCCGCCCATTCTCCGCCCCATGGCTGACTAATTTTTTTTATTTATGCAGAGGCCGAGGCCGCCTCGGCC
TCTGAGCTATTCCAGAAGTAGTGAGGAGGCTTTTTTGGAGGCCTAGGGACGTACCCAATTCGCCCTATAG
TGAGTCGTATTACGCGCGCTCACTGGCCGTCGTTTTACAACGTCGTGACTGGGAAAACCCTGGCGTTACC
CAACTTAATCGCCTTGCAGCACATCCCCCTTTCGCCAGCTGGCGTAATAGCGAAGAGGCCCGCACCGATC
GCCCTTCCCAACAGTTGCGCAGCCTGAATGGCGAATGGG
[124 nt withheld, positions 5220-5343]
C
[91 nt withheld, positions 5345-5435]
A
[49 nt withheld, positions 5437-5485]
CCTTTGACGTTGGAGTCCACGTTCTTT
[37 nt withheld, positions 5513-5549]
ACCCTATCTCGGTCTATTCTTTTGATTTATAAGGGATTTTGCCGATTTCGGCCTATTGGTTAAAAAATGA
GCTGATTTAACAAAAATTTAACGCGAATTTTAACAAAATATTAACGCTTACAATTTAGGTGGCACTTTTC
GGGGAAATGTGCGCGGAACCCCTATTTGTTTATTTTTCTAAATACATTCAAATATGTATCCGCTCATGAG
ACAATAACCCTGATAAATGCTTCAATAATATTGAAAAAGGAAGAGTATGAGTATTCAACATTTCCGTGTC
GCCCTTATTCCCTTTTTTGCGGCATTTTGCCTTCCTGTTTTTGCTCACCCAGAAACGCTGGTGAAAGTAA
AAGATGCTGAAGATCAGTTGGGTGCACGAGTGGGTTACATCGAACTGGATCTCAACAGCGGTAAGATCCT
TGAGAGTTTTCGCCCCGAAGAACGTTTTCCAATGATGAGCACTTTTAAAGTTCTGCTATGTGGCGCGGTA
TTATCCCGTATTGACGCCGGGCAAGAGCAACTCGGTCGCCGCATACACTATTCTCAGAATGACTTGGTTG
AGTACTCACCAGTCACAGAAAAGCATCTTACGGATGGCATGACAGTAAGAGAATTATGCAGTGCTGCCAT
AACCATGAGTGATAACACTGCGGCCAACTTACTTCTGACAACGATCGGAGGACCGAAGGAGCTAACCGCT
TTTTTGCACAACATGGGGGATCATGTAACTCGCCTTGATCGTTGGGAACCGGAGCTGAATGAAGCCATAC
CAAACGACGAGCGTGACACCACGATGCCTGTAGCAATGGCAACAACGTTGCGCAAACTATTAACTGGCGA
ACTACTTACTCTAGCTTCCCGGCAACAATTAATAGACTGGATGGAGGCGGATAAAGTTGCAGGACCACTT
CTGCGCTCGGCCCTTCCGGCTGGCTGGTTTATTGCTGATAAATCTGGAGCCGGTGAGCGTGGGTCTCGCG
GTATCATTGCAGCACTGGGGCCAGATGGTAAGCCCTCCCGTATCGTAGTTATCTACACGACGGGGAGTCA
GGCAACTATGGATGAACGAAATAGACAGATCGCTGAGATAGGTGCCTCACTGATTAAGCATTGGTAACTG
TCAGACCAAGTTTACTCATATATACTTTAGATTGATTTAAAACTTCATTTTTAATTTAAAAGGATCTAGG
TGAAGATCCTTTTTGATAATCTCATGACCAAAATCCCTTAACGTGAGTTTTCGTTCCACTGAGCGTCAGA
CCCCGTAGAAAAGATCAAAGGATCTTCTTGAGATCCTTTTTTTCTGCGCGTAATCTGCTGCTTGCAAACA
AAAAAACCACCGCTACCAGCGGTGGTTTGTTTGCCGGATCAAGAGCTACCAACTCTTTTTCCGAAGGTAA
CTGGCTTCAGCAGAGCGCAGATACCAAATACTGTTCTTCTAGTGTAGCCGTAGTTAGGCCACCACTTCAA
GAACTCTGTAGCACCGCCTACATACCTCGCTCTGCTAATCCTGTTACCAGTGGCTGCTGCCAGTGGCGAT
AAGTCGTGTCTTACCGGGTTGGACTCAAGACGATAGTTACCGGATAAGGCGCAGCGGTCGGGCTGAACGG
GGGGTTCGTGCACACAGCCCAGCTTGGAGCGAACGACCTACACCGAACTGAGATACCTACAGCGTGAGCT
ATGAGAAAGCGCCACGCTTCCCGAAGGGAGAAAGGCGGACAGGTATCCGGTAAGCGGCAGGGTCGGAACA
GGAGAGCGCACGAGGGAGCTTCCAGGGGGAAACGCCTGGTATCTTTATAGTCCTGTCGGGTTTCGCCACC
TCTGACTTGAGCGTCGATTTTTGTGATGCTCGTCAGGGGGGCGGAGCCTATGGAAAAACGCCAGCAACGC
GGCCTTTTTACGGTTCCTGGCCTTTTGCTGGCCTTTTGCTCACATGTTCTTTCCTGCGTTATCCCCTGAT
TCTGTGGATAACCGTATTACCGCCTTTGAGTGAGCTGATACCGCTCGCCGCAGCCGAACGACCGAGCGCA
GCGAGTCAGTGAGCGAGGAAGCGGAAGAGCGCCCAATACGCAAACCGCCTCTCCCCGCGCGTTGGCCGAT
TCATTAATGCAGCTGGCACGACAGGTTTCCCGACTGGAAAGCGGGCAGTGAGCGCAACGCAATTAATGTG
AGTTAGCTCACTCATTAGGCACCCCAGGCTTTACACTTTATGCTTCCGGCTCGTATGTTGTGTGGAATTG
TGAGCGGATAACAATTTCACACAGGAAACAGCTATGACCATGATTACGCCAAGCGCGCAATTAACCCTCA
CTAAAGGGAACAAAAGCTGGAGCTGC
Features (pLannotate 1.2.2; 28 found; start..end, strand, type, name):
      9..235     +  promoter       RSV promoter: Rous sarcoma virus enhancer/promoter
    236..416     +  LTR            5' LTR (truncated): truncated 5' long terminal repeat (LTR) from HIV-1
    463..588     +  misc_feature   HIV-1 Ψ: packaging signal of human immunodeficiency virus type 1
    572..935     +  CDS            HIV-1 gag (fragment): gag protein from human immunodeficiency virus 1; gag
   1081..1314    +  misc_feature   RRE: The Rev response element (RRE) of HIV-1 allows for Rev-dependent mRNA export from the nucleus to the cytoplasm.
   1691..1791    +  CDS            Rev (fragment): human immunodeficiency virus 1 (HIV-1) Rev protein; rev; enhances nuclear export of unspliced and incompletely spliced viral mRNAs
   1810..1927    +  misc_feature   cPPT/CTS: central polypurine tract and central termination sequence of HIV-1
   1961..2362    +  promoter       SFFV promoter: spleen focus-forming virus long terminal repeat (LTR) promoter
   2372..2395    +  misc_feature   MCS (fragment): pBluescript multiple cloning site
   2402..3316    +  CDS            GFI1 (fragment): GFI1_HUMAN - Also known as ZNF163. Experimental evidence at protein level: Swiss-Prot protein existence level 1. Transcription repressor essential for hematopoiesis. Functions in a cell-context and development-specific manner. Binds to 5'-TAAATCAC[AT]GCA-3' in the promoter region of a large number of genes. Component of several complexes, including the EHMT2-GFI1-HDAC1, AJUBA-GFI1-HDAC1 and RCOR-GFI-KDM1A-HDAC complexes, that suppress, via histone deacetylase (HDAC) recruitment, a number of genes implicated in multilineage blood cell development. Regulates neutrophil differentiation, promotes
   3674..3699    +  misc_feature   MCS (fragment): pBluescript multiple cloning site
   3699..3758    +  CDS            S (fragment): HBSAG_WHV6 - Experimental evidence at transcript level: Swiss-Prot protein existence level 2. The middle envelope protein plays an important role in the budding of the virion. It is involved in the induction of budding in a nucleocapsid independent way. In this process the majority of envelope proteins bud to form subviral lipoprotein particles of 22 nm of diameter that do not contain a nucleocapsid (By similarity). From Woodchuck hepatitis B virus (isolate w64/pWS23) (WHV).
   3890..4293    +  misc_feature   WPRE: woodchuck hepatitis virus posttranscriptional regulatory element
   4351..4410    +  CDS            nef (fragment): NEF_HV1Z2 - Experimental evidence at protein level: Swiss-Prot protein existence level 1. Extracellular Nef protein targets CD4(+) T-lymphocytes for apoptosis by interacting with CXCR4 surface receptors. From Human immunodeficiency virus type 1 group M subtype D (isolate Z2/CDC-Z34) (HIV-1).
   4412..4645    +  LTR            3' LTR (ΔU3): self-inactivating 3' long terminal repeat (LTR) from HIV-1
   4717..4838    +  polyA_signal   SV40 poly(A) signal: SV40 polyadenylation signal
   4878..5013    +  rep_origin     SV40 ori: SV40 origin of replication
   5034..5052    -  promoter       T7 promoter: promoter for bacteriophage T7 RNA polymerase
   5060..5215    +  CDS            lacZα (fragment): LacZα fragment of β-galactosidase; lacZ fragment
   5220..5648    +  rep_origin     f1 ori (sequence partly withheld): f1 bacteriophage origin of replication; arrow indicates direction of (+) strand synthesis
   5701..5805    +  promoter       AmpR promoter: bla
   5806..6666    +  CDS            AmpR: β-lactamase; bla; confers resistance to ampicillin, carbenicillin, and related antibiotics
   6837..7425    +  rep_origin     ori: high-copy-number ColE1/pMB1/pBR322/pUC origin of replication
   7608..7700    +  CDS            lacI (fragment): lac repressor; lacI; The lac repressor binds to the lac operator to inhibit transcription in E. coli. This inhibition can be relieved by adding lactose or isopropyl-β-D-thiogalactopyranoside (IPTG).
   7713..7734    +  protein_bind   CAP binding site: CAP binding activates transcription in the presence of cAMP. E. coli catabolite activator protein
   7749..7779    +  promoter       lac promoter: promoter for the E. coli lac operon
   7787..7803    +  protein_bind   lac operator: The lac repressor binds to the lac operator to inhibit transcription in E. coli. This inhibition can be relieved by adding lactose or isopropyl-β-D-thiogalactopyranoside (IPTG). lac repressor encoded by lacI
   7848..7866    +  promoter       T3 promoter: promoter for bacteriophage T3 RNA polymerase
