[The description below was written by a language model from this plasmid's Addgene catalogue record and pLannotate feature annotations shown in this document.]
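Description:
SFFV-GFI1-Brd 188 is a third-generation-style, self-inactivating HIV-1 lentiviral transfer plasmid built on the SFFV-MCS backbone, carrying the human transcription factor GFI1 together with an assigned DNA barcode. In bacteria it is maintained through a high-copy ColE1/pUC-type origin and selected with ampicillin via the β-lactamase gene. An f1 origin, an SV40 origin and remnants of a pBluescript-type lac/T3/T7 region are also present in the backbone. The full sequenced plasmid is 7,885 nt, consistent with the stated backbone and a 1,269 bp insert.

The viral portion begins with an RSV promoter fused to a truncated 5' LTR, which drives Tat-independent production of genomic RNA in packaging cells. This is followed by the Ψ packaging signal with a partial gag sequence, the Rev response element for nuclear export, and the cPPT/CTS element that aids nuclear import of the provirus. The internal spleen focus-forming virus promoter, which is strongly active in hematopoietic cells, drives GFI1, a zinc-finger transcriptional repressor important in blood cell development. The automated annotation matches only part of the coding region as GFI1, although the interval between the flanking cloning-site fragments fits the full insert size. A WPRE downstream enhances transcript stability and expression. According to the depositor, the barcode sits after the WPRE at an XbaI site, ahead of the ΔU3 3' LTR and SV40 polyadenylation signal, though it is not annotated in the feature table. This position places the barcode in the expressed transcript. No mammalian selection marker or reporter is annotated. The plasmid belongs to a barcoded transcription factor collection for combinatorial screening of immune cell reprogramming.
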