Addgene plasmid #219147: SFFV-GFI1-Brd 188
Purpose: Transcription factor GFI1 with a specific barcode assigned.
Depositing lab: Filipe Pereira. Depositing organization: Center for Neuroscience and Cell Biology, University of Coimbra. Publication: A combinatorial transcription factor screening platform for immune cell reprogramming. Kurochkin I, Altman AR, Caiado I, Pertiga-Cabral D, Halitzki E, Minaeva M, Zimmermannova O, Henriques-Oliveira L, Klein D, Nair M, Oliveira D, Cajal LR, Knittel R, Feick C, Ringner M, Martin M, Cirovic B, Pires CF, Rosa FF, Sitnicka E, Theis FJ, Pereira CF. Cell Syst. 2026 Jan 21;17(1):101457. doi: 10.1016/j.cels.2025.101457. Epub 2026 Jan 14. PubMed 41539305.
Backbone
  Vector backbone: SFFV-MCS
  Backbone size w/o insert (bp): 6611
  Vector type: Lentiviral
Growth in bacteria
  Bacterial resistance: Ampicillin, 100 μg/mL
  Growth temperature: 37°C
  Growth strain: NEB Stable
  Copy number: High Copy
Gene/Insert
  Gene/Insert name: GFI1
  Species: H. sapiens (human)
  Insert size (bp): 1269
  Entrez Gene: GFI1 (a.k.a. GFI-1, GFI1A, SCN2, ZNF163)
  Promoter: The spleen focus-forming virus (SFFV) promoter
  Cloning method: Other
Terms and licenses: Academic/Nonprofit Terms; Industry Terms: Not Available to Industry
Depositor comments: Barcode sequence cloned into XbaI restriction site. Design of plasmid is as follows: SFFV-[TF sequence]-WPRE-[Barcode sequence].
How to cite: SFFV-GFI1-Brd 188 was a gift from Filipe Pereira (Addgene plasmid # 219147 ; http://n2t.net/addgene:219147 ; RRID:Addgene_219147)
