>Addgene plasmid #219147 | SFFV-GFI1-Brd 188 | depositor partial sequence | sequence record 427921 | TF ORF
ATGCCTAGATCCTTCCTGGTCAAGAGCAAGAAGGCCCACAGCTACCACCAGCCTAGAAGCCCCGGACCTG
ACTACAGCCTGAGACTGGAAAATGTGCCCGCTCCTAGCAGAGCCGACAGCACATCTAATGCCGGCGGAGC
CAAAGCCGAGCCTAGAGATAGACTGAGCCCTGAGAGCCAGCTGACAGAGGCCCCTGATAGAGCCTCTGCC
TCTCCTGATAGCTGCGAGGGATCTGTGTGCGAGAGAAGCAGCGAGTTCGAGGACTTTTGGCGGCCTCCAT
CTCCTAGCGCCTCTCCAGCCTCTGAGAAGTCCATGTGTCCCAGCCTGGATGAGGCCCAGCCTTTTCCACT
GCCTTTCAAGCCCTACTCTTGGAGCGGACTGGCCGGCTCTGATCTGAGACATCTGGTGCAGAGCTACAGA
CCCTGTGGCGCCCTTGAAAGAGGTGCTGGCCTTGGCCTGTTTTGCGAGCCTGCTCCTGAACCTGGACATC
CCGCTGCTCTGTACGGACCTAAAAGAGCAGCTGGCGGAGCTGGTGCTGGTGCCCCTGGATCTTGTTCTGC
TGGTGCAGGCGCAACAGCTGGACCTGGATTGGGACTGTACGGCGATTTTGGATCTGCCGCCGCTGGCCTG
TACGAAAGACCTACAGCTGCTGCCGGCCTGCTGTATCCTGAAAGAGGACACGGACTGCACGCCGACAAAG
GCGCTGGCGTGAAGGTGGAATCTGAGCTGCTGTGCACCAGACTGCTGCTCGGCGGAGGCAGCTACAAGTG
CATCAAGTGCAGCAAGGTGTTCAGCACCCCTCACGGCCTGGAAGTGCATGTGCGGAGATCTCACAGCGGC
ACCAGACCTTTTGCCTGCGAGATGTGCGGCAAGACCTTTGGCCATGCCGTGTCTCTGGAACAGCACAAGG
CCGTGCATAGCCAAGAGCGGAGCTTCGACTGCAAGATCTGTGGCAAGAGCTTCAAGCGGAGCAGCACCCT
GAGCACCCATCTGCTGATCCACTCCGACACCAGGCCTTATCCTTGCCAGTATTGCGGCAAGCGGTTCCAC
CAGAAAAGCGACATGAAGAAGCACACCTTCATCCACACCGGCGAGAAGCCCCACAAGTGTCAAGTGTGCG
GAAAGGCCTTCAGCCAGTCCAGCAATCTGATCACCCACAGCAGAAAGCACACCGGCTTCAAGCCTTTCGG
CTGCGACCTGTGTGGCAAGGGATTCCAGAGAAAGGTGGACCTGCGGCGGCACAGAGAAACACAGCACGGA
CTGAAGTGA
