>Addgene plasmid #219147 | SFFV-GFI1-Brd 188 | depositor partial sequence | sequence record 427922 | Barcode sequence
TGTACAAGGGTACGAGCGCT
